>Addgene plasmid #23389 | pDONR223-CDKL1 | depositor partial sequence | sequence record 10969 | Author sequence
ATGATGGAGAAGTATGAAAAAATTGGGAAAATTGGAGAAGGATCCTATGGAGTTGTTTTCAAATGTAGAA
ACAGGGACACGGGTCAGATTGTGGCCATCAAGAAGTTTCTGGAATCAGAAGATGACCCTGTCATAAAGAA
AATTGCCCTTCGGGAAATCCGAATGCTCAAGCAACTCAAGCATCCCAACCTTGTTAACCTCCTGGAAGTC
TTCAGGAGGAAACGGAGGCTTCACCTGGTGTTTGAATATTGTGACCACACAGTTCTCCATGAGTTGGACA
GATACCAAAGAGGGGTACCAGAACATCTCGTGAAGAGCATAACTTGGCAGACACTGCAAGCTGTAAATTT
TTGCCATAAACACAATTGCATACATAGAGACGTGAAGCCAGAAAATATCCTCATCACGAAACATTCCGTG
ATTAAGCTTTGTGACTTTGGATTTGCTCGGCTTTTGACTGGACCGAGTGACTACTATACAGACTACGTGG
CTACCAGGTGGTACCGCTCCCCTGAGCTGCTGGTGGGGGACACGCAGTACGGCCCCCCGGTGGATGTTTG
GGCAATTGGCTGTGTCTTTGCTGAGCTGCTGTCAGGAGTGCCTCTGTGGCCAGGAAAATCGGATGTGGAT
CAGCTGTATCTGATTAGGAAGACCTTGGGGGATCTCATTCCTAGGCACCAGCAAGTGTTTAGCACGAATC
AGTACTTCAGTGGAGTGAAAATTCCAGACCCTGAAGATATGGAACCACTTGAATTAAAATTCCCAAACAT
CTCTTATCCTGCCCTGGGGCTCCTAAAGTTGCAGTACCTACCCCAGCTAACTGGCAGCAGCATCCTTCCA
GCTTTGGATAATAAGAAGTACTACTGTGATACCAAGAAACTTAACTACCGTTTTCCAAACATTTTG
