>Addgene plasmid #23389 | pDONR223-CDKL1 | addgene partial sequence | sequence record 29218 | 23389 with M13pUC-fwd
AGCTCGGGCCCAATAATGATTTTATTTTGACTGATAGTGACCTGTTCGTTGCAACAAATTGATGAGCAAT
GCTTTTTTATAATGCCAACTTTGTACAAAAAAGTTGGCACCATGATGGAGAAGTATGAAAAAATTGGGAA
AATTGGAGAAGGATCCTATGGAGTTGTTTTCAAATGTAGAAACAGGGACACGGGTCAGATTGTGGCCATC
AAGAAGTTTCTGGAATCAGAAGATGACCCTGTCATAAAGAAAATTGCCCTTCGGGAAATCCGAATGCTCA
AGCAACTCAAGCATCCCAACCTTGTTAACCTCCTGGAAGTCTTCAGGAGGAAACGGAGGCTTCACCTGGT
GTTTGAATATTGTGACCACACAGTTCTCCATGAGTTGGACAGATACCAAAGAGGGGTACCAGAACATCTC
GTGAAGAGCATAACTTGGCAGACACTGCAAGCTGTAAATTTTTGCCATAAACACAATTGCATACATAGAG
ACGTGAAGCCAGAAAATATCCTCATCACGAAACATTCCGTGATTAAGCTTTGTGACTTTGGATTTGCTCG
GCTTTTGACTGGACCGAGTGACTACTATACAGACTACGTGGCTACCAGGTGGTAC
