[The description below was written by a language model from this plasmid's Addgene catalogue record.]
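Description:
pDONR223-CDKL1 is a Gateway entry clone built on the Invitrogen pDONR223 donor backbone (about 5 kb without insert) and carrying the open reading frame of human CDKL1, cyclin-dependent kinase-like 1, a CDC2-related kinase also known as KKIALRE or p42. The recorded insert is 906 bp and was introduced by Gateway recombination. The plasmid is maintained in E. coli as a high-copy replicon and selected with spectinomycin. No feature table accompanies the record, so the origin of replication and the exact recombination sites flanking the ORF are not itemised. In a Gateway entry clone of this type, the insert is normally bracketed by attL sites, which allow transfer into attR-containing destination vectors by an LR reaction. M13 forward and reverse primer sites on either side of the insert are listed for sequence verification.

The construct is a shuttle for the coding sequence rather than an expression plasmid. The record lists no promoter able to drive expression in mammalian cells, and the depositor states explicitly that it should not be transfected directly. The ORF was deliberately cloned without a stop codon, so that recombination into a destination vector places it in frame with a C-terminal epitope tag and a stop codon supplied by that vector. The depositor points to a companion set of lentiviral destination vectors (pLX301 to pLX304) for expressing such ORFs in mammalian cells. These are obtained separately. The plasmid belongs to a kit of ORF clones, and the associated publication on resistance to RAF inhibition through MAP kinase pathway reactivation suggests use in gain-of-function expression studies.
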