Addgene plasmid #23389: pDONR223-CDKL1
Depositing lab: William Hahn & David Root. Depositing organization: Dana-Farber Cancer Institute. Publication: COT drives resistance to RAF inhibition through MAP kinase pathway reactivation. Johannessen CM, Boehm JS, Kim SY, Thomas SR, Wardwell L, Johnson LA, Emery CM, Stransky N, Cogdill AP, Barretina J, Caponigro G, Hieronymus H, Murray RR, Salehi-Ashtiani K, Hill DE, Vidal M, Zhao JJ, Yang X, Alkan O, Kim S, Harris JL, Wilson CJ, Myer VE, Finan PM, Root DE, Roberts TM, Golub T, Flaherty KT, Dummer R, Weber BL, Sellers WR, Schlegel R, Wargo JA, Hahn WC, Garraway LA. Nature. 2010 Dec 16;468(7326):968-72. doi: 10.1038/nature09627 PubMed 21107320.
Backbone
  Vector backbone: pDONR223
  Backbone manufacturer: Invitrogen
  Backbone size w/o insert (bp): 5005
  Vector type: Gateway Donor vector
Growth in bacteria
  Bacterial resistance: Spectinomycin, 50 μg/mL
  Growth temperature: 37°C
  Growth strain: DH5alpha
  Copy number: High Copy
Gene/Insert
  Gene/Insert name: CDKL1 (alt name: cyclin-dependent kinase-like 1 (CDC2-related kinase))
  Species: H. sapiens (human)
  Insert size (bp): 906
  Entrez Gene: CDKL1 (a.k.a. KKIALRE, P42)
  Cloning method: Gateway Cloning
  Sequencing primers: 5′ M13pUC-fwd; 3′ M13rev
Terms and licenses: Academic/Nonprofit Terms; Industry Terms: Not Available to Industry
Depositor comments: The ORF has no Stop codon. This design enables easy recombination into a destination vector to add an epitope tag of choice and Stop codon to the ORF. Do NOT use this plasmid directly for transfections. A set of 4 custom lentiviral vectors is available ( pLX301 (http://www.addgene.org/25895/) , pLX302 (http://www.addgene.org/25896/) , pLX303 (http://www.addgene.org/25897/) , pLX304 (http://www.addgene.org/25890/) ) to be used to express these ORFs in mammalian cells. These plasmids are not included in the kit and must be ordered separately.
How to cite: pDONR223-CDKL1 was a gift from William Hahn & David Root (Addgene plasmid # 23389 ; http://n2t.net/addgene:23389 ; RRID:Addgene_23389)
